Addgene plasmid #136056: PLKO.1-USP10-3'UTR
Purpose: USP10 shRNA (Targeting 3'UTR) inserted into the PLKO.1 plasmid (GCCTCTCTTTAGTGGCTCTTT)
Depositing lab: Anthony Leung. Depositing organization: Johns Hopkins School of Public Health. Publication: Structure-Mediated RNA Decay by UPF1 and G3BP1. Fischer JW, Busa VF, Shao Y, Leung AKL. Mol Cell. 2020 Apr 2;78(1):70-84.e6. doi: 10.1016/j.molcel.2020.01.021. Epub 2020 Feb 3. PubMed 32017897.
Backbone
  Vector backbone: PLKO.1
  Vector type: Mammalian Expression, Lentiviral
  Selectable markers: Puromycin
Growth in bacteria
  Bacterial resistance: Ampicillin, 100 μg/mL
  Growth temperature: 30°C
  Growth strain: NEB Stable
  Copy number: Unknown
Gene/Insert
  Gene/Insert name: USP10
  gRNA/shRNA sequence: GCCTCTCTTTAGTGGCTCTTT
  Species: H. sapiens (human)
  Entrez Gene: USP10 (a.k.a. UBPO)
Terms and licenses: Academic/Nonprofit Terms; Industry Terms: Not Available to Industry
How to cite: PLKO.1-USP10-3'UTR was a gift from Anthony Leung (Addgene plasmid # 136056 ; http://n2t.net/addgene:136056 ; RRID:Addgene_136056)
