[The description below was written by a language model from this plasmid's Addgene catalogue record and pLannotate feature annotations shown in this document.]
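Description:
PLKO.1-USP10-3'UTR is a lentiviral shRNA vector built on the pLKO.1 backbone for knocking down human USP10 (also known as UBPO) in mammalian cells. The hairpin targets the 3' untranslated region of the USP10 transcript and sits downstream of the human U6 promoter, an RNA polymerase III promoter suited to short hairpin RNAs. Because the shRNA targets the UTR rather than the coding sequence, it generally leaves a co-expressed USP10 cDNA lacking the native UTR unaffected. That makes such designs useful for rescue experiments, although the record does not state this use explicitly. A separate cassette, the human PGK promoter driving puromycin N-acetyltransferase, allows selection of transduced or transfected cells with puromycin.

The transfer-vector architecture is that of a third-generation, self-inactivating HIV-1 system. An RSV promoter fused to a truncated 5' LTR drives genomic RNA production in packaging cells. It is followed by the Ψ packaging signal with a gag fragment, the Rev response element for Rev-dependent nuclear export, the cPPT/CTS element, and a ΔU3 3' LTR that inactivates LTR promoter activity after integration. An SV40 polyadenylation signal and an SV40 origin lie outside the viral unit. In bacteria the plasmid is maintained through a high-copy ColE1/pUC-type origin and ampicillin resistance, and an f1 origin and residual lac, T7 and T3 elements are also present.

The two sequence records disagree. The repository's sequencing result is 7,083 nt, with only a short interval between U6 and cPPT/CTS, as expected for an inserted hairpin. The depositor's 8,901 nt file has a much longer intervening region containing a bacterial deoC1-like match, which appears to be the stuffer of the empty parental vector.
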