Features (pLannotate 1.2.2; 26 found; start..end, strand, type, name):
    529..1128    +  CDS            PuroR: puromycin N-acetyltransferase; pac from Streptomyces alboniger; confers resistance to puromycin
   1171..1254    +  CDS            nef (fragment): NEF_HV1Z2 - Experimental evidence at protein level: Swiss-Prot protein existence level 1. Extracellular Nef protein targets CD4(+) T-lymphocytes for apoptosis by interacting with CXCR4 surface receptors. From Human immunodeficiency virus type 1 group M subtype D (isolate Z2/CDC-Z34) (HIV-1).
   1256..1489    +  LTR            3' LTR (ΔU3): self-inactivating 3' long terminal repeat (LTR) from HIV-1
   1561..1682    +  polyA_signal   SV40 poly(A) signal: SV40 polyadenylation signal
   1722..1857    +  rep_origin     SV40 ori: SV40 origin of replication
   1878..1896    -  promoter       T7 promoter: promoter for bacteriophage T7 RNA polymerase
   1904..2059    +  CDS            lacZα (fragment): LacZα fragment of β-galactosidase; lacZ fragment
   2064..2492    +  rep_origin     f1 ori (sequence partly withheld): f1 bacteriophage origin of replication; arrow indicates direction of (+) strand synthesis
   2545..2649    +  promoter       AmpR promoter: bla
   2650..3510    +  CDS            AmpR: β-lactamase; bla; confers resistance to ampicillin, carbenicillin, and related antibiotics
   3681..4269    +  rep_origin     ori: high-copy-number ColE1/pMB1/pBR322/pUC origin of replication
   4452..4544    +  CDS            lacI (fragment): lac repressor; lacI; The lac repressor binds to the lac operator to inhibit transcription in E. coli. This inhibition can be relieved by adding lactose or isopropyl-β-D-thiogalactopyranoside (IPTG).
   4557..4578    +  protein_bind   CAP binding site: CAP binding activates transcription in the presence of cAMP. E. coli catabolite activator protein
   4593..4623    +  promoter       lac promoter: promoter for the E. coli lac operon
   4631..4647    +  protein_bind   lac operator: The lac repressor binds to the lac operator to inhibit transcription in E. coli. This inhibition can be relieved by adding lactose or isopropyl-β-D-thiogalactopyranoside (IPTG). lac repressor encoded by lacI
   4692..4710    +  promoter       T3 promoter: promoter for bacteriophage T3 RNA polymerase
   4738..4964    +  promoter       RSV promoter: Rous sarcoma virus enhancer/promoter
   4965..5145    +  LTR            5' LTR (truncated): truncated 5' long terminal repeat (LTR) from HIV-1
   5192..5317    +  misc_feature   HIV-1 Ψ: packaging signal of human immunodeficiency virus type 1
   5301..5664    +  CDS            HIV-1 gag (fragment): gag protein from human immunodeficiency virus 1; gag
   5810..6043    +  misc_feature   RRE: The Rev response element (RRE) of HIV-1 allows for Rev-dependent mRNA export from the nucleus to the cytoplasm.
   6420..6520    +  CDS            Rev (fragment): human immunodeficiency virus 1 (HIV-1) Rev protein; rev; enhances nuclear export of unspliced and incompletely spliced viral mRNAs
   6570..6810    +  promoter       U6 promoter: RNA polymerase III promoter for human U6 snRNA
   6994..7653    -  CDS            deoC1: DEOC1_STAAN - Also known as dra. Experimental evidence at protein level: Swiss-Prot protein existence level 1. Catalyzes a reversible aldol reaction between acetaldehyde and D-glyceraldehyde 3-phosphate to generate 2-deoxy-D-ribose 5- phosphate. From Staphylococcus aureus (strain N315).
   8732..8849    +  misc_feature   cPPT/CTS: central polypurine tract and central termination sequence of HIV-1
   8898..507     +  promoter       hPGK promoter (across the origin): human phosphoglycerate kinase 1 promoter
>Addgene plasmid #136056 | PLKO.1-USP10-3'UTR | depositor full sequence | sequence record 262994 | PLKO.1-USP10-3'UTR sequence 8901 bps
TTGGGGTTGCGCCTTTTCCAAGGCAGCCCTGGGTTTGCGCAGGGACGCGGCTGCTCTGGGCGTGGTTCCG
GGAAACGCAGCGGCGCCGACCCTGGGTCTCGCACATTCTTCACGTCCGTTCGCAGCGTCACCCGGATCTT
CGCCGCTACCCTTGTGGGCCCCCCGGCGACGCTTCCTGCTCCGCCCCTAAGTCGGGAAGGTTCCTTGCGG
TTCGCGGCGTGCCGGACGTGACAAACGGAAGCCGCACGTCTCACTAGTACCCTCGCAGACGGACAGCGCC
AGGGAGCAATGGCAGCGCGCCGACCGCGATGGGCTGTGGCCAATAGCGGCTGCTCAGCAGGGCGCGCCGA
GAGCAGCGGCCGGGAAGGGGCGGTGCGGGAGGCGGGGTGTGGGGCGGTAGTGTGGGCCCTGTTCCTGCCC
GCGCGGTGTTCCGCATTCTGCAAGCCTCCGGAGCGCACGTCGGCAGTCGGCTCCCTCGTTGACCGAATCA
CCGACCTCTCTCCCCAGGGGGATCCACCGGAGCTTACCATGACCGAGTACAAGCCCACGGTGCGCCTCGC
CACCCGCGACGACGTCCCCAGGGCCGTACGCACCCTCGCCGCCGCGTTCGCCGACTACCCCGCCACGCGC
CACACCGTCGATCCGGACCGCCACATCGAGCGGGTCACCGAGCTGCAAGAACTCTTCCTCACGCGCGTCG
GGCTCGACATCGGCAAGGTGTGGGTCGCGGACGACGGCGCCGCGGTGGCGGTCTGGACCACGCCGGAGAG
CGTCGAAGCGGGGGCGGTGTTCGCCGAGATCGGCCCGCGCATGGCCGAGTTGAGCGGTTCCCGGCTGGCC
GCGCAGCAACAGATGGAAGGCCTCCTGGCGCCGCACCGGCCCAAGGAGCCCGCGTGGTTCCTGGCCACCG
TCGGCGTCTCGCCCGACCACCAGGGCAAGGGTCTGGGCAGCGCCGTCGTGCTCCCCGGAGTGGAGGCGGC
CGAGCGCGCCGGGGTGCCCGCCTTCCTGGAGACCTCCGCGCCCCGCAACCTCCCCTTCTACGAGCGGCTC
GGCTTCACCGTCACCGCCGACGTCGAGGTGCCCGAAGGACCGCGCACCTGGTGCATGACCCGCAAGCCCG
GTGCCTGACGCCCGCCCCACGACCCGCAGCGCCCGACCGAAAGGAGCGCACGACCCCATGCATCGGTACC
TTTAAGACCAATGACTTACAAGGCAGCTGTAGATCTTAGCCACTTTTTAAAAGAAAAGGGGGGACTGGAA
GGGCTAATTCACTCCCAACGAAGACAAGATCTGCTTTTTGCTTGTACTGGGTCTCTCTGGTTAGACCAGA
TCTGAGCCTGGGAGCTCTCTGGCTAACTAGGGAACCCACTGCTTAAGCCTCAATAAAGCTTGCCTTGAGT
GCTTCAAGTAGTGTGTGCCCGTCTGTTGTGTGACTCTGGTAACTAGAGATCCCTCAGACCCTTTTAGTCA
GTGTGGAAAATCTCTAGCAGTAGTAGTTCATGTCATCTTATTATTCAGTATTTATAACTTGCAAAGAAAT
GAATATCAGAGAGTGAGAGGAACTTGTTTATTGCAGCTTATAATGGTTACAAATAAAGCAATAGCATCAC
AAATTTCACAAATAAAGCATTTTTTTCACTGCATTCTAGTTGTGGTTTGTCCAAACTCATCAATGTATCT
TATCATGTCTGGCTCTAGCTATCCCGCCCCTAACTCCGCCCATCCCGCCCCTAACTCCGCCCAGTTCCGC
CCATTCTCCGCCCCATGGCTGACTAATTTTTTTTATTTATGCAGAGGCCGAGGCCGCCTCGGCCTCTGAG
CTATTCCAGAAGTAGTGAGGAGGCTTTTTTGGAGGCCTAGGGACGTACCCAATTCGCCCTATAGTGAGTC
GTATTACGCGCGCTCACTGGCCGTCGTTTTACAACGTCGTGACTGGGAAAACCCTGGCGTTACCCAACTT
AATCGCCTTGCAGCACATCCCCCTTTCGCCAGCTGGCGTAATAGCGAAGAGGCCCGCACCGATCGCCCTT
CCCAACAGTTGCGCAGCCTGAATGGCGAATGGG
[124 nt withheld, positions 2064-2187]
C
[91 nt withheld, positions 2189-2279]
A
[49 nt withheld, positions 2281-2329]
CCTTTGACGTTGGAGTCCACGTTCTTT
[37 nt withheld, positions 2357-2393]
ACCCTATCTCGGTCTATTCTTTTGATTTATAAGGGATTTTGCCGATTTCGGCCTATTGGTTAAAAAATGA
GCTGATTTAACAAAAATTTAACGCGAATTTTAACAAAATATTAACGCTTACAATTTAGGTGGCACTTTTC
GGGGAAATGTGCGCGGAACCCCTATTTGTTTATTTTTCTAAATACATTCAAATATGTATCCGCTCATGAG
ACAATAACCCTGATAAATGCTTCAATAATATTGAAAAAGGAAGAGTATGAGTATTCAACATTTCCGTGTC
GCCCTTATTCCCTTTTTTGCGGCATTTTGCCTTCCTGTTTTTGCTCACCCAGAAACGCTGGTGAAAGTAA
AAGATGCTGAAGATCAGTTGGGTGCACGAGTGGGTTACATCGAACTGGATCTCAACAGCGGTAAGATCCT
TGAGAGTTTTCGCCCCGAAGAACGTTTTCCAATGATGAGCACTTTTAAAGTTCTGCTATGTGGCGCGGTA
TTATCCCGTATTGACGCCGGGCAAGAGCAACTCGGTCGCCGCATACACTATTCTCAGAATGACTTGGTTG
AGTACTCACCAGTCACAGAAAAGCATCTTACGGATGGCATGACAGTAAGAGAATTATGCAGTGCTGCCAT
AACCATGAGTGATAACACTGCGGCCAACTTACTTCTGACAACGATCGGAGGACCGAAGGAGCTAACCGCT
TTTTTGCACAACATGGGGGATCATGTAACTCGCCTTGATCGTTGGGAACCGGAGCTGAATGAAGCCATAC
CAAACGACGAGCGTGACACCACGATGCCTGTAGCAATGGCAACAACGTTGCGCAAACTATTAACTGGCGA
ACTACTTACTCTAGCTTCCCGGCAACAATTAATAGACTGGATGGAGGCGGATAAAGTTGCAGGACCACTT
CTGCGCTCGGCCCTTCCGGCTGGCTGGTTTATTGCTGATAAATCTGGAGCCGGTGAGCGTGGGTCTCGCG
GTATCATTGCAGCACTGGGGCCAGATGGTAAGCCCTCCCGTATCGTAGTTATCTACACGACGGGGAGTCA
GGCAACTATGGATGAACGAAATAGACAGATCGCTGAGATAGGTGCCTCACTGATTAAGCATTGGTAACTG
TCAGACCAAGTTTACTCATATATACTTTAGATTGATTTAAAACTTCATTTTTAATTTAAAAGGATCTAGG
TGAAGATCCTTTTTGATAATCTCATGACCAAAATCCCTTAACGTGAGTTTTCGTTCCACTGAGCGTCAGA
CCCCGTAGAAAAGATCAAAGGATCTTCTTGAGATCCTTTTTTTCTGCGCGTAATCTGCTGCTTGCAAACA
AAAAAACCACCGCTACCAGCGGTGGTTTGTTTGCCGGATCAAGAGCTACCAACTCTTTTTCCGAAGGTAA
CTGGCTTCAGCAGAGCGCAGATACCAAATACTGTTCTTCTAGTGTAGCCGTAGTTAGGCCACCACTTCAA
GAACTCTGTAGCACCGCCTACATACCTCGCTCTGCTAATCCTGTTACCAGTGGCTGCTGCCAGTGGCGAT
AAGTCGTGTCTTACCGGGTTGGACTCAAGACGATAGTTACCGGATAAGGCGCAGCGGTCGGGCTGAACGG
GGGGTTCGTGCACACAGCCCAGCTTGGAGCGAACGACCTACACCGAACTGAGATACCTACAGCGTGAGCT
ATGAGAAAGCGCCACGCTTCCCGAAGGGAGAAAGGCGGACAGGTATCCGGTAAGCGGCAGGGTCGGAACA
GGAGAGCGCACGAGGGAGCTTCCAGGGGGAAACGCCTGGTATCTTTATAGTCCTGTCGGGTTTCGCCACC
TCTGACTTGAGCGTCGATTTTTGTGATGCTCGTCAGGGGGGCGGAGCCTATGGAAAAACGCCAGCAACGC
GGCCTTTTTACGGTTCCTGGCCTTTTGCTGGCCTTTTGCTCACATGTTCTTTCCTGCGTTATCCCCTGAT
TCTGTGGATAACCGTATTACCGCCTTTGAGTGAGCTGATACCGCTCGCCGCAGCCGAACGACCGAGCGCA
GCGAGTCAGTGAGCGAGGAAGCGGAAGAGCGCCCAATACGCAAACCGCCTCTCCCCGCGCGTTGGCCGAT
TCATTAATGCAGCTGGCACGACAGGTTTCCCGACTGGAAAGCGGGCAGTGAGCGCAACGCAATTAATGTG
AGTTAGCTCACTCATTAGGCACCCCAGGCTTTACACTTTATGCTTCCGGCTCGTATGTTGTGTGGAATTG
TGAGCGGATAACAATTTCACACAGGAAACAGCTATGACCATGATTACGCCAAGCGCGCAATTAACCCTCA
CTAAAGGGAACAAAAGCTGGAGCTGCAAGCTTAATGTAGTCTTATGCAATACTCTTGTAGTCTTGCAACA
TGGTAACGATGAGTTAGCAACATGCCTTACAAGGAGAGAAAAAGCACCGTGCATGCCGATTGGTGGAAGT
AAGGTGGTACGATCGTGCCTTATTAGGAAGGCAACAGACGGGTCTGACATGGATTGGACGAACCACTGAA
TTGCCGCATTGCAGAGATATTGTATTTAAGTGCCTAGCTCGATACATAAACGGGTCTCTCTGGTTAGACC
AGATCTGAGCCTGGGAGCTCTCTGGCTAACTAGGGAACCCACTGCTTAAGCCTCAATAAAGCTTGCCTTG
AGTGCTTCAAGTAGTGTGTGCCCGTCTGTTGTGTGACTCTGGTAACTAGAGATCCCTCAGACCCTTTTAG
TCAGTGTGGAAAATCTCTAGCAGTGGCGCCCGAACAGGGACTTGAAAGCGAAAGGGAAACCAGAGGAGCT
CTCTCGACGCAGGACTCGGCTTGCTGAAGCGCGCACGGCAAGAGGCGAGGGGCGGCGACTGGTGAGTACG
CCAAAAATTTTGACTAGCGGAGGCTAGAAGGAGAGAGATGGGTGCGAGAGCGTCAGTATTAAGCGGGGGA
GAATTAGATCGCGATGGGAAAAAATTCGGTTAAGGCCAGGGGGAAAGAAAAAATATAAATTAAAACATAT
AGTATGGGCAAGCAGGGAGCTAGAACGATTCGCAGTTAATCCTGGCCTGTTAGAAACATCAGAAGGCTGT
AGACAAATACTGGGACAGCTACAACCATCCCTTCAGACAGGATCAGAAGAACTTAGATCATTATATAATA
CAGTAGCAACCCTCTATTGTGTGCATCAAAGGATAGAGATAAAAGACACCAAGGAAGCTTTAGACAAGAT
AGAGGAAGAGCAAAACAAAAGTAAGACCACCGCACAGCAAGCGGCCGCTGATCTTCAGACCTGGAGGAGG
AGATATGAGGGACAATTGGAGAAGTGAATTATATAAATATAAAGTAGTAAAAATTGAACCATTAGGAGTA
GCACCCACCAAGGCAAAGAGAAGAGTGGTGCAGAGAGAAAAAAGAGCAGTGGGAATAGGAGCTTTGTTCC
TTGGGTTCTTGGGAGCAGCAGGAAGCACTATGGGCGCAGCGTCAATGACGCTGACGGTACAGGCCAGACA
ATTATTGTCTGGTATAGTGCAGCAGCAGAACAATTTGCTGAGGGCTATTGAGGCGCAACAGCATCTGTTG
CAACTCACAGTCTGGGGCATCAAGCAGCTCCAGGCAAGAATCCTGGCTGTGGAAAGATACCTAAAGGATC
AACAGCTCCTGGGGATTTGGGGTTGCTCTGGAAAACTCATTTGCACCACTGCTGTGCCTTGGAATGCTAG
TTGGAGTAATAAATCTCTGGAACAGATTTGGAATCACACGACCTGGATGGAGTGGGACAGAGAAATTAAC
AATTACACAAGCTTAATACACTCCTTAATTGAAGAATCGCAAAACCAGCAAGAAAAGAATGAACAAGAAT
TATTGGAATTAGATAAATGGGCAAGTTTGTGGAATTGGTTTAACATAACAAATTGGCTGTGGTATATAAA
ATTATTCATAATGATAGTAGGAGGCTTGGTAGGTTTAAGAATAGTTTTTGCTGTACTTTCTATAGTGAAT
AGAGTTAGGCAGGGATATTCACCATTATCGTTTCAGACCCACCTCCCAACCCCGAGGGGACCCGACAGGC
CCGAAGGAATAGAAGAAGAAGGTGGAGAGAGAGACAGAGACAGATCCATTCGATTAGTGAACGGATCTCG
ACGGTATCGATCACGAGACTAGCCTCGAGCGGCCGCCCCCTTCACCGAGGGCCTATTTCCCATGATTCCT
TCATATTTGCATATACGATACAAGGCTGTTAGAGAGATAATTGGAATTAATTTGACTGTAAACACAAAGA
TATTAGTACAAAATACGTGACGTAGAAAGTAATAATTTCTTGGGTAGTTTGCAGTTTTAAAATTATGTTT
TAAAATGGACTATCATATGCTTACCGTAACTTGAAAGTATTTCGATTTCTTGGCTTTATATATCTTGTGG
AAAGGACGAAACACCGGTGTGTTGTAAATGAGCACACAAAATACACATGCTAAAATATTATATTCTATGA
CCTTTATAAAATCAACCAAAATCTTCTTTTTAATAACTTTAGTATCAATAATTAGAATTTTTATGTTCCT
TTTTGCAAACTTTTAATAAAAATGAGCAAAATAAAAAAACGCTAGTTTTAGTAACTCGCGTTGTTTTCTT
CACCTTTAATAATAGCTACTCCACCACTTGTTCCTAAGCGGTCAGCTCCTGCTTCAATCATTTTTTGAGC
ATCTTCAAATGTTCTAACTCCACCAGCTGCTTTAACTAAAGCATTGTCTTTAACAACTGACTTCATTAGT
TTAACATCTTCAAATGTTGCACCTGATTTTGAAAATCCTGTTGATGTTTTAACAAATTCTAATCCAGCTT
CAACAGCTATTTCACAAGCTTTCATGATTTCTTCTTTTGTTAATAAACAATTTTCCATAATACATTTAAC
AACATGTGATCCAGCTGCTTTTTTTACAGCTTTCATGTCTTCTAAAACTAATTCATAATTTTTGTCTTTT
AATGCACCAATATTTAATACCATATCAATTTCTGTTGCACCATCTTTAATTGCTTCAGAAACTTCGAATG
CTTTTGTAGCTGTTGTGCATGCACCTAGAGGAAAACCTACAACATTTGTTATTCCTACATTTGTGCCTTT
TAATAATTCTTTACAATAGCTTGTTCAATATGAATTAACACAAACTGTTGCAAAATCAAATTCAATTGCT
TCATCACATAATTGTTTAATTTCAGCTTTCGTAGCATCTTGTTTTAATAATGTGTGATCTATATATTTGT
TTAGTTTCATTTTTTCTCCTATATATTCATTTTTAATTTTAATTCTTTAATAATTTCGTCTACTTTAACT
TTAGCGTTTTGAACAGATTCACCAACACCTATAAAATAAATTTTTAGTTTAGGTTCAGTTCCACTTGGGC
GAACAGCAAATCATGACTTATCTTCTAAATAAAATTTTAGTAAGTCTTGTCCTGGCATATTATACATTCC
ATCGATGTAGTCTTCAACATTAACAACTTTAAGTCCAGCAATTTGAGTTAAGGGTGTTGCTCTCAATGAT
TTCATTAATGGTTCAATTTTTAATTTCTTTTCTTCTGGTTTAAAATTCAAGTTTAAAGTGAAAGTGTAAT
ATGCACCCATTTCTTTAAATAAATCTTCTAAATAGTCTACTAATGTTTTATTTTGTTTTTTATAAAATCA
AGCAGCCTCTGCTATTAATATAGAAGCTTGTATTCCATCTTTATCTCTAGCTGAGTCATCAATTACATAT
CCATAACTTTCTTCATAAGCAAAAACAAAATTTAATCCGTTATCTTCTTCTTTAGCAATTTCTCTACCCA
TTCATTTAAATCCAGTTAAAGTTTTTACAATATTAACTCCATATTTTTCATGAGCGATTCTATCACCCAA
ATCACTTGTTACAAAACTTGAATATAGAGCCGGATTTTTTGGAATGCTATTTAAGCGTTTTAGATTTGAT
AATTTTCAATCAATTAAAATTGGTCCTGTTTGATTTCCATCTAATCTTACAAAATGACCATCATGTTTTA
TTGCCATTCCAAATCTGTCAGCATCTGGGTCATTCATAATAATAATATCTGCATCATGTTTAATACCATA
TTCAAGCGGTATTTTTCATGCAGGATCAAATTCTGGATTTGGATTTACAACATTTTTAAATGTTTCATCT
TCAAATGCATGCTCTTCAACCTCAATAACGTTATATCCTGATTCACGTAATATTTTTGGGGTAAATTTAG
TTCCTGTTCCATTAACTGCGCTAAAAATAATTTTTAAATCTTTTTTAGCTTCTTGCTCTTTTTTGTAGAA
TTCTCGACCTCGAGACAAATGGCAGTATTCATCCACAATTTTAAAAGAAAAGGGGGGATTGGGGGGTACA
GTGCAGGGGAAAGAATAGTAGACATAATAGCAACAGACATACAAACTAAAGAATTACAAAAACAAATTAC
AAAAATTCAAAATTTTCGGGTTTATTACAGGGACAGCAGAGATCCACTTTGGCCGCGGCTCGAGGGGG
