Features (pLannotate 1.2.2; 25 found; start..end, strand, type, name):
    290..390     +  CDS            Rev (fragment): human immunodeficiency virus 1 (HIV-1) Rev protein; rev; enhances nuclear export of unspliced and incompletely spliced viral mRNAs
    440..680     +  promoter       U6 promoter: RNA polymerase III promoter for human U6 snRNA
    784..901     +  misc_feature   cPPT/CTS: central polypurine tract and central termination sequence of HIV-1
    950..1460    +  promoter       hPGK promoter: human phosphoglycerate kinase 1 promoter
   1482..2081    +  CDS            PuroR: puromycin N-acetyltransferase; pac from Streptomyces alboniger; confers resistance to puromycin
   2124..2207    +  CDS            nef (fragment): NEF_HV1Z2 - Experimental evidence at protein level: Swiss-Prot protein existence level 1. Extracellular Nef protein targets CD4(+) T-lymphocytes for apoptosis by interacting with CXCR4 surface receptors. From Human immunodeficiency virus type 1 group M subtype D (isolate Z2/CDC-Z34) (HIV-1).
   2209..2442    +  LTR            3' LTR (ΔU3): self-inactivating 3' long terminal repeat (LTR) from HIV-1
   2514..2635    +  polyA_signal   SV40 poly(A) signal: SV40 polyadenylation signal
   2675..2810    +  rep_origin     SV40 ori: SV40 origin of replication
   2831..2849    -  promoter       T7 promoter: promoter for bacteriophage T7 RNA polymerase
   2857..3012    +  CDS            lacZα (fragment): LacZα fragment of β-galactosidase; lacZ fragment
   3017..3445    +  rep_origin     f1 ori (sequence partly withheld): f1 bacteriophage origin of replication; arrow indicates direction of (+) strand synthesis
   3498..3602    +  promoter       AmpR promoter: bla
   3603..4463    +  CDS            AmpR: β-lactamase; bla; confers resistance to ampicillin, carbenicillin, and related antibiotics
   4634..5222    +  rep_origin     ori: high-copy-number ColE1/pMB1/pBR322/pUC origin of replication
   5405..5497    +  CDS            lacI (fragment): lac repressor; lacI; The lac repressor binds to the lac operator to inhibit transcription in E. coli. This inhibition can be relieved by adding lactose or isopropyl-β-D-thiogalactopyranoside (IPTG).
   5510..5531    +  protein_bind   CAP binding site: CAP binding activates transcription in the presence of cAMP. E. coli catabolite activator protein
   5546..5576    +  promoter       lac promoter: promoter for the E. coli lac operon
   5584..5600    +  protein_bind   lac operator: The lac repressor binds to the lac operator to inhibit transcription in E. coli. This inhibition can be relieved by adding lactose or isopropyl-β-D-thiogalactopyranoside (IPTG). lac repressor encoded by lacI
   5645..5663    +  promoter       T3 promoter: promoter for bacteriophage T3 RNA polymerase
   5691..5917    +  promoter       RSV promoter: Rous sarcoma virus enhancer/promoter
   5918..6098    +  LTR            5' LTR (truncated): truncated 5' long terminal repeat (LTR) from HIV-1
   6145..6270    +  misc_feature   HIV-1 Ψ: packaging signal of human immunodeficiency virus type 1
   6254..6617    +  CDS            HIV-1 gag (fragment): gag protein from human immunodeficiency virus 1; gag
   6763..6996    +  misc_feature   RRE: The Rev response element (RRE) of HIV-1 allows for Rev-dependent mRNA export from the nucleus to the cytoplasm.
>Addgene plasmid #136056 | PLKO.1-USP10-3'UTR | addgene full sequence | sequence record 292304 | Addgene NGS Result
TTGGAATCACACGACCTGGATGGAGTGGGACAGAGAAATTAACAATTACACAAGCTTAATACACTCCTTA
ATTGAAGAATCGCAAAACCAGCAAGAAAAGAATGAACAAGAATTATTGGAATTAGATAAATGGGCAAGTT
TGTGGAATTGGTTTAACATAACAAATTGGCTGTGGTATATAAAATTATTCATAATGATAGTAGGAGGCTT
GGTAGGTTTAAGAATAGTTTTTGCTGTACTTTCTATAGTGAATAGAGTTAGGCAGGGATATTCACCATTA
TCGTTTCAGACCCACCTCCCAACCCCGAGGGGACCCGACAGGCCCGAAGGAATAGAAGAAGAAGGTGGAG
AGAGAGACAGAGACAGATCCATTCGATTAGTGAACGGATCTCGACGGTATCGATCACGAGACTAGCCTCG
AGCGGCCGCCCCCTTCACCGAGGGCCTATTTCCCATGATTCCTTCATATTTGCATATACGATACAAGGCT
GTTAGAGAGATAATTGGAATTAATTTGACTGTAAACACAAAGATATTAGTACAAAATACGTGACGTAGAA
AGTAATAATTTCTTGGGTAGTTTGCAGTTTTAAAATTATGTTTTAAAATGGACTATCATATGCTTACCGT
AACTTGAAAGTATTTCGATTTCTTGGCTTTATATATCTTGTGGAAAGGACGAAACACCGGGCCTCTCTTT
ATGGCTCTTTCTCGAGAAAGAGCCACTAAAGAGAGGCTTTTTGAATTCTCGACCTCGAGACAAATGGCAG
TATTCATCCACAATTTTAAAAGAAAAGGGGGGATTGGGGGGTACAGTGCAGGGGAAAGAATAGTAGACAT
AATAGCAACAGACATACAAACTAAAGAATTACAAAAACAAATTACAAAAATTCAAAATTTTCGGGTTTAT
TACAGGGACAGCAGAGATCCACTTTGGCCGCGGCTCGAGGGGGTTGGGGTTGCGCCTTTTCCAAGGCAGC
CCTGGGTTTGCGCAGGGACGCGGCTGCTCTGGGCGTGGTTCCGGGAAACGCAGCGGCGCCGACCCTGGGT
CTCGCACATTCTTCACGTCCGTTCGCAGCGTCACCCGGATCTTCGCCGCTACCCTTGTGGGCCCCCCGGC
GACGCTTCCTGCTCCGCCCCTAAGTCGGGAAGGTTCCTTGCGGTTCGCGGCGTGCCGGACGTGACAAACG
GAAGCCGCACGTCTCACTAGTACCCTCGCAGACGGACAGCGCCAGGGAGCAATGGCAGCGCGCCGACCGC
GATGGGCTGTGGCCAATAGCGGCTGCTCAGCAGGGCGCGCCGAGAGCAGCGGCCGGGAAGGGGCGGTGCG
GGAGGCGGGGTGTGGGGCGGTAGTGTGGGCCCTGTTCCTGCCCGCGCGGTGTTCCGCATTCTGCAAGCCT
CCGGAGCGCACGTCGGCAGTCGGCTCCCTCGTTGACCGAATCACCGACCTCTCTCCCCAGGGGGATCCAC
CGGAGCTTACCATGACCGAGTACAAGCCCACGGTGCGCCTCGCCACCCGCGACGACGTCCCCAGGGCCGT
ACGCACCCTCGCCGCCGCGTTCGCCGACTACCCCGCCACGCGCCACACCGTCGATCCGGACCGCCACATC
GAGCGGGTCACCGAGCTGCAAGAACTCTTCCTCACGCGCGTCGGGCTCGACATCGGCAAGGTGTGGGTCG
CGGACGACGGCGCCGCGGTGGCGGTCTGGACCACGCCGGAGAGCGTCGAAGCGGGGGCGGTGTTCGCCGA
GATCGGCCCGCGCATGGCCGAGTTGAGCGGTTCCCGGCTGGCCGCGCAGCAACAGATGGAAGGCCTCCTG
GCGCCGCACCGGCCCAAGGAGCCCGCGTGGTTCCTGGCCACCGTCGGCGTCTCGCCCGACCACCAGGGCA
AGGGTCTGGGCAGCGCCGTCGTGCTCCCCGGAGTGGAGGCGGCCGAGCGCGCCGGGGTGCCCGCCTTCCT
GGAGACCTCCGCGCCCCGCAACCTCCCCTTCTACGAGCGGCTCGGCTTCACCGTCACCGCCGACGTCGAG
GTGCCCGAAGGACCGCGCACCTGGTGCATGACCCGCAAGCCCGGTGCCTGACGCCCGCCCCACGACCCGC
AGCGCCCGACCGAAAGGAGCGCACGACCCCATGCATCGGTACCTTTAAGACCAATGACTTACAAGGCAGC
TGTAGATCTTAGCCACTTTTTAAAAGAAAAGGGGGGACTGGAAGGGCTAATTCACTCCCAACGAAGACAA
GATCTGCTTTTTGCTTGTACTGGGTCTCTCTGGTTAGACCAGATCTGAGCCTGGGAGCTCTCTGGCTAAC
TAGGGAACCCACTGCTTAAGCCTCAATAAAGCTTGCCTTGAGTGCTTCAAGTAGTGTGTGCCCGTCTGTT
GTGTGACTCTGGTAACTAGAGATCCCTCAGACCCTTTTAGTCAGTGTGGAAAATCTCTAGCAGTAGTAGT
TCATGTCATCTTATTATTCAGTATTTATAACTTGCAAAGAAATGAATATCAGAGAGTGAGAGGAACTTGT
TTATTGCAGCTTATAATGGTTACAAATAAAGCAATAGCATCACAAATTTCACAAATAAAGCATTTTTTTC
ACTGCATTCTAGTTGTGGTTTGTCCAAACTCATCAATGTATCTTATCATGTCTGGCTCTAGCTATCCCGC
CCCTAACTCCGCCCATCCCGCCCCTAACTCCGCCCAGTTCCGCCCATTCTCCGCCCCATGGCTGACTAAT
TTTTTTTATTTATGCAGAGGCCGAGGCCGCCTCGGCCTCTGAGCTATTCCAGAAGTAGTGAGGAGGCTTT
TTTGGAGGCCTAGGGACGTACCCAATTCGCCCTATAGTGAGTCGTATTACGCGCGCTCACTGGCCGTCGT
TTTACAACGTCGTGACTGGGAAAACCCTGGCGTTACCCAACTTAATCGCCTTGCAGCACATCCCCCTTTC
GCCAGCTGGCGTAATAGCGAAGAGGCCCGCACCGATCGCCCTTCCCAACAGTTGCGCAGCCTGAATGGCG
AATGGG
[124 nt withheld, positions 3017-3140]
C
[91 nt withheld, positions 3142-3232]
A
[49 nt withheld, positions 3234-3282]
CCTTTGACGTTGGAGTCCACGTTCTTT
[37 nt withheld, positions 3310-3346]
ACCCTATCTCGGTCTATTCTTTTGATTTATAAGGGATTTTGCCGATTTCGGCCTATTGGTTAAAAAATGA
GCTGATTTAACAAAAATTTAACGCGAATTTTAACAAAATATTAACGCTTACAATTTAGGTGGCACTTTTC
GGGGAAATGTGCGCGGAACCCCTATTTGTTTATTTTTCTAAATACATTCAAATATGTATCCGCTCATGAG
ACAATAACCCTGATAAATGCTTCAATAATATTGAAAAAGGAAGAGTATGAGTATTCAACATTTCCGTGTC
GCCCTTATTCCCTTTTTTGCGGCATTTTGCCTTCCTGTTTTTGCTCACCCAGAAACGCTGGTGAAAGTAA
AAGATGCTGAAGATCAGTTGGGTGCACGAGTGGGTTACATCGAACTGGATCTCAACAGCGGTAAGATCCT
TGAGAGTTTTCGCCCCGAAGAACGTTTTCCAATGATGAGCACTTTTAAAGTTCTGCTATGTGGCGCGGTA
TTATCCCGTATTGACGCCGGGCAAGAGCAACTCGGTCGCCGCATACACTATTCTCAGAATGACTTGGTTG
AGTACTCACCAGTCACAGAAAAGCATCTTACGGATGGCATGACAGTAAGAGAATTATGCAGTGCTGCCAT
AACCATGAGTGATAACACTGCGGCCAACTTACTTCTGACAACGATCGGAGGACCGAAGGAGCTAACCGCT
TTTTTGCACAACATGGGGGATCATGTAACTCGCCTTGATCGTTGGGAACCGGAGCTGAATGAAGCCATAC
CAAACGACGAGCGTGACACCACGATGCCTGTAGCAATGGCAACAACGTTGCGCAAACTATTAACTGGCGA
ACTACTTACTCTAGCTTCCCGGCAACAATTAATAGACTGGATGGAGGCGGATAAAGTTGCAGGACCACTT
CTGCGCTCGGCCCTTCCGGCTGGCTGGTTTATTGCTGATAAATCTGGAGCCGGTGAGCGTGGGTCTCGCG
GTATCATTGCAGCACTGGGGCCAGATGGTAAGCCCTCCCGTATCGTAGTTATCTACACGACGGGGAGTCA
GGCAACTATGGATGAACGAAATAGACAGATCGCTGAGATAGGTGCCTCACTGATTAAGCATTGGTAACTG
TCAGACCAAGTTTACTCATATATACTTTAGATTGATTTAAAACTTCATTTTTAATTTAAAAGGATCTAGG
TGAAGATCCTTTTTGATAATCTCATGACCAAAATCCCTTAACGTGAGTTTTCGTTCCACTGAGCGTCAGA
CCCCGTAGAAAAGATCAAAGGATCTTCTTGAGATCCTTTTTTTCTGCGCGTAATCTGCTGCTTGCAAACA
AAAAAACCACCGCTACCAGCGGTGGTTTGTTTGCCGGATCAAGAGCTACCAACTCTTTTTCCGAAGGTAA
CTGGCTTCAGCAGAGCGCAGATACCAAATACTGTTCTTCTAGTGTAGCCGTAGTTAGGCCACCACTTCAA
GAACTCTGTAGCACCGCCTACATACCTCGCTCTGCTAATCCTGTTACCAGTGGCTGCTGCCAGTGGCGAT
AAGTCGTGTCTTACCGGGTTGGACTCAAGACGATAGTTACCGGATAAGGCGCAGCGGTCGGGCTGAACGG
GGGGTTCGTGCACACAGCCCAGCTTGGAGCGAACGACCTACACCGAACTGAGATACCTACAGCGTGAGCT
ATGAGAAAGCGCCACGCTTCCCGAAGGGAGAAAGGCGGACAGGTATCCGGTAAGCGGCAGGGTCGGAACA
GGAGAGCGCACGAGGGAGCTTCCAGGGGGAAACGCCTGGTATCTTTATAGTCCTGTCGGGTTTCGCCACC
TCTGACTTGAGCGTCGATTTTTGTGATGCTCGTCAGGGGGGCGGAGCCTATGGAAAAACGCCAGCAACGC
GGCCTTTTTACGGTTCCTGGCCTTTTGCTGGCCTTTTGCTCACATGTTCTTTCCTGCGTTATCCCCTGAT
TCTGTGGATAACCGTATTACCGCCTTTGAGTGAGCTGATACCGCTCGCCGCAGCCGAACGACCGAGCGCA
GCGAGTCAGTGAGCGAGGAAGCGGAAGAGCGCCCAATACGCAAACCGCCTCTCCCCGCGCGTTGGCCGAT
TCATTAATGCAGCTGGCACGACAGGTTTCCCGACTGGAAAGCGGGCAGTGAGCGCAACGCAATTAATGTG
AGTTAGCTCACTCATTAGGCACCCCAGGCTTTACACTTTATGCTTCCGGCTCGTATGTTGTGTGGAATTG
TGAGCGGATAACAATTTCACACAGGAAACAGCTATGACCATGATTACGCCAAGCGCGCAATTAACCCTCA
CTAAAGGGAACAAAAGCTGGAGCTGCAAGCTTAATGTAGTCTTATGCAATACTCTTGTAGTCTTGCAACA
TGGTAACGATGAGTTAGCAACATGCCTTACAAGGAGAGAAAAAGCACCGTGCATGCCGATTGGTGGAAGT
AAGGTGGTACGATCGTGCCTTATTAGGAAGGCAACAGACGGGTCTGACATGGATTGGACGAACCACTGAA
TTGCCGCATTGCAGAGATATTGTATTTAAGTGCCTAGCTCGATACATAAACGGGTCTCTCTGGTTAGACC
AGATCTGAGCCTGGGAGCTCTCTGGCTAACTAGGGAACCCACTGCTTAAGCCTCAATAAAGCTTGCCTTG
AGTGCTTCAAGTAGTGTGTGCCCGTCTGTTGTGTGACTCTGGTAACTAGAGATCCCTCAGACCCTTTTAG
TCAGTGTGGAAAATCTCTAGCAGTGGCGCCCGAACAGGGACTTGAAAGCGAAAGGGAAACCAGAGGAGCT
CTCTCGACGCAGGACTCGGCTTGCTGAAGCGCGCACGGCAAGAGGCGAGGGGCGGCGACTGGTGAGTACG
CCAAAAATTTTGACTAGCGGAGGCTAGAAGGAGAGAGATGGGTGCGAGAGCGTCAGTATTAAGCGGGGGA
GAATTAGATCGCGATGGGAAAAAATTCGGTTAAGGCCAGGGGGAAAGAAAAAATATAAATTAAAACATAT
AGTATGGGCAAGCAGGGAGCTAGAACGATTCGCAGTTAATCCTGGCCTGTTAGAAACATCAGAAGGCTGT
AGACAAATACTGGGACAGCTACAACCATCCCTTCAGACAGGATCAGAAGAACTTAGATCATTATATAATA
CAGTAGCAACCCTCTATTGTGTGCATCAAAGGATAGAGATAAAAGACACCAAGGAAGCTTTAGACAAGAT
AGAGGAAGAGCAAAACAAAAGTAAGACCACCGCACAGCAAGCGGCCGCTGATCTTCAGACCTGGAGGAGG
AGATATGAGGGACAATTGGAGAAGTGAATTATATAAATATAAAGTAGTAAAAATTGAACCATTAGGAGTA
GCACCCACCAAGGCAAAGAGAAGAGTGGTGCAGAGAGAAAAAAGAGCAGTGGGAATAGGAGCTTTGTTCC
TTGGGTTCTTGGGAGCAGCAGGAAGCACTATGGGCGCAGCGTCAATGACGCTGACGGTACAGGCCAGACA
ATTATTGTCTGGTATAGTGCAGCAGCAGAACAATTTGCTGAGGGCTATTGAGGCGCAACAGCATCTGTTG
CAACTCACAGTCTGGGGCATCAAGCAGCTCCAGGCAAGAATCCTGGCTGTGGAAAGATACCTAAAGGATC
AACAGCTCCTGGGGATTTGGGGTTGCTCTGGAAAACTCATTTGCACCACTGCTGTGCCTTGGAATGCTAG
TTGGAGTAATAAATCTCTGGAACAGAT
